>Addgene plasmid #228198 | pSLC25A13-APEX2 | addgene full sequence | sequence record 453893 | Addgene NGS Result
CTTTCCTGCGTTATCCCCTGATTCTGTGGATAACCGTATTACCGCCTTTGAGTGAGCTGATACCGCTCGC
CGCAGCCGAACGACCGAGCGCAGCGAGTCAGTGAGCGAGGAAGCGGAAGAGCGCCCAATACGCAAACCGC
CTCTCCCCGCGCGTTGGCCGATTCATTAATGCAGCTGGCACGACAGGTTTCCCGACTGGAAAGCGGGCAG
TGAGCGCAACGCAATTAATACGCGTACCGCTAGCCAGGAAGAGTTTGTAGAAACGCAAAAAGGCCATCCG
TCAGGATGGCCTTCTGCTTAGTTTGATGCCTGGCAGTTTATGGCGGGCGTCCTGCCCGCCACCCTCCGGG
CCGTTGCTTCACAACGTTCAAATCCGCTCCCGGCGGATTTGTCCTACTCAGGAGAGCGTTCACCGACAAA
CAACAGATAAAACGAAAGGCCCAGTCTTCCGACTGAGCCTTTCGTTTTATTTGATGCCTGGCAGTTCCCT
ACTCTCGCGTTAACGCTAGCATGGATGTTTTCCCAGTCACGACGTTGTAAAACGACGGCCAGTCTTAAGC
TCGGGCCCCAAATAATGATTTTATTTTGACTGATAGTGACCTGTTCGTTGCAACAAATTGATAAGCAATG
CTTTTTTATAATGCCAACTTTGTACAAAAAAGCAGGCTCCACCATGGCAGCAGCAAAGGTGGCCCTGACC
AAGAGGGCCGATCCTGCCGAGCTGCGCACAATCTTCCTGAAGTACGCCAGCATCGAGAAGAACGGCGAGT
TCTTTATGTCCCCAAATGACTTTGTGACCCGGTATCTGAACATCTTCGGCGAGTCTCAGCCCAATCCTAA
GACCGTGGAGCTGCTGAGCGGAGTGGTGGACCAGACAAAGGATGGCCTGATCTCCTTCCAGGAGTTTGTG
GCCTTCGAGTCTGTGCTGTGCGCCCCAGACGCCCTGTTTATGGTGGCCTTTCAGCTGTTCGATAAGGCCG
GCAAGGGCGAGGTGACCTTCGAGGACGTGAAGCAGGTGTTTGGCCAGACCACAATCCACCAGCACATCCC
CTTCAACTGGGATAGCGAGTTCGTGCAGCTGCACTTTGGCAAGGAGCGGAAGAGACACCTGACCTACGCC
GAGTTTACACAGTTCCTGCTGGAGATCCAGCTGGAGCACGCCAAGCAGGCCTTTGTGCAGAGAGACAATG
CCCGGACCGGCAGAGTGACAGCCATCGACTTTCGGGATATCATGGTGACCATCAGACCCCACGTGCTGAC
ACCTTTCGTGGAGGAGTGTCTGGTGGCAGCAGCAGGAGGCACCACATCCCACCAGGTGTCTTTTAGCTAC
TTCAACGGCTTTAATTCTCTGCTGAACAATATGGAGCTGATCCGGAAGATCTATAGCACCCTGGCCGGCA
CAAGAAAGGACGTGGAGGTGACCAAGGAGGAGTTCGTGCTGGCCGCCCAGAAGTTTGGCCAGGTGACACC
TATGGAGGTGGACATCCTGTTCCAGCTGGCCGATCTGTACGAGCCAAGGGGAAGGATGACCCTGGCAGAT
ATCGAGAGGATCGCCCCACTGGAGGAGGGCACACTGCCCTTTAACCTGGCAGAGGCACAGAGGCAGAAGG
CATCCGGCGACTCTGCCAGACCCGTGCTGCTGCAGGTGGCAGAGTCTGCCTACAGGTTCGGACTGGGCAG
CGTGGCAGGAGCAGTGGGAGCAACCGCCGTGTATCCTATCGATCTGGTGAAGACCAGGATGCAGAACCAG
CGCAGCACAGGCTCCTTTGTGGGCGAGCTGATGTATAAGAATTCCTTCGACTGCTTTAAGAAGGTGCTGA
GATACGAGGGCTTCTTTGGCCTGTATAGGGGACTGCTGCCTCAGCTGCTGGGAGTGGCACCAGAGAAGGC
CATCAAGCTGACCGTGAACGACTTCGTGCGGGATAAGTTTATGCACAAGGATGGCAGCGTGCCTCTGGCC
GCCGAGATCCTGGCAGGAGGATGTGCAGGAGGATCCCAGGTCATCTTCACCAATCCACTGGAGATCGTGA
AGATCAGGCTGCAGGTGGCAGGAGAGATCACCACAGGACCAAGGGTGTCTGCCCTGAGCGTGGTGCGCGA
TCTGGGCTTCTTTGGCATCTACAAGGGCGCCAAGGCCTGCTTTCTGAGAGACATCCCCTTCTCCGCCATC
TACTTTCCTTGTTATGCCCACGTGAAGGCCTCTTTCGCCAACGAGGACGGACAGGTGTCCCCAGGCTCTC
TGCTGCTGGCAGGAGCAATCGCAGGAATGCCAGCAGCATCTCTGGTGACCCCAGCAGATGTGATCAAGAC
AAGGCTGCAGGTGGCAGCAAGAGCAGGACAGACCACATATTCCGGCGTGATCGACTGCTTCCGGAAGATC
CTGAGAGAGGAGGGACCAAAGGCCCTGTGGAAGGGAGCAGGCGCCAGGGTGTTCCGCAGCTCCCCTCAGT
TTGGCGTGACCCTGCTGACATACGAGCTGCTGCAGAGGTGGTTCTATATCGATTTTGGCGGCGTGAAGCC
TATGGGCAGCGAGCCAGTGCCCAAGTCCCGCATCAACCTGCCTGCACCAAATCCAGACCACGTGGGAGGA
TACAAGCTGGCAGTGGCCACCTTCGCCGGAATCGAGAATAAGTTTGGCCTGTATCTGCCTCTGTTCAAGC
CATCCGTGTCTACAAGCAAGGCCATCGGCGGCGGCCCACCACCGGTCGGAAAGTCTTACCCAACTGTGAG
TGCTGATTACCAGGACGCCGTTGAGAAGGCGAAGAAGAAGCTCAGAGGCTTCATCGCTGAGAAGAGATGC
GCTCCTCTAATGCTCCGTTTGGCATTCCACTCTGCTGGAACCTTTGACAAGGGCACGAAGACTGGTGGAC
CCTTCGGAACCATCAAGCACCCTGCCGAACTGGCTCACAGCGCTAACAACGGTCTTGACATCGCTGTTAG
GCTTTTGGAGCCACTCAAGGCGGAGTTCCCTATTTTGAGCTACGCCGATTTCTACCAGTTGGCTGGCGTT
GTTGCCGTTGAGGTCACGGGTGGACCTAAGGTTCCATTCCACCCTGGAAGAGAGGACAAGCCTGAGCCAC
CACCAGAGGGTCGCTTGCCCGATCCCACTAAGGGTTCTGACCATTTGAGAGATGTGTTTGGCAAAGCTAT
GGGGCTTACTGACCAAGATATCGTTGCTCTATCTGGGGGTCACACTATTGGAGCTGCACACAAGGAGCGT
TCTGGATTTGAGGGTCCCTGGACCTCTAATCCTCTTATTTTCGACAACTCATACTTCACGGAGTTGTTGA
GTGGTGAGAAGGAAGGTCTCCTTCAGCTACCTTCTGACAAGGCTCTTTTGTCTGACCCTGTATTCCGCCC
TCTCGTTGACAAATATGCAGCGGACGAAGATGCCTTCTTTGCTGATTACGCTGAGGCTCACCAAAAGCTT
TCCGAGCTTGGGTTTGCTGATGCCTCTAGAGGCAAACCCATACCGAATCCCCTGCTGGGACTGGATAGCA
CAACCCAGCTTTCTTGTACAAAGTTGGCATTATAAAAAAGCATTGCTTATCAATTTGTTGCAACGAACAG
GTCACTATCAGTCAAAATAAAATCATTATTTGCCATCCAGCTGATATCCCCTATAGTGAGTCGTATTACA
TGGTCATAGCTGTTTCCTGGCAGCTCTGGCCCGTGTCTCAAAATCTCTGATGTTACATTGCACAAGATAA
AAATATATCATCATGAACAATAAAACTGTCTGCTTACATAAACAGTAATACAAGGGGTGTTATGAGCCAT
ATTCAACGGGAAACGTCGAGGCCGCGATTAAATTCCAACATGGATGCTGATTTATATGGGTATAAATGGG
CTCGCGATAATGTCGGGCAATCAGGTGCGACAATCTATCGCTTGTATGGGAAGCCCGATGCGCCAGAGTT
GTTTCTGAAACATGGCAAAGGTAGCGTTGCCAATGATGTTACAGATGAGATGGTCAGACTAAACTGGCTG
ACGGAATTTATGCCTCTTCCGACCATCAAGCATTTTATCCGTACTCCTGATGATGCATGGTTACTCACCA
CTGCGATCCCCGGAAAAACAGCATTCCAGGTATTAGAAGAATATCCTGATTCAGGTGAAAATATTGTTGA
TGCGCTGGCAGTGTTCCTGCGCCGGTTGCATTCGATTCCTGTTTGTAATTGTCCTTTTAACAGCGATCGC
GTATTTCGTCTCGCTCAGGCGCAATCACGAATGAATAACGGTTTGGTTGATGCGAGTGATTTTGATGACG
AGCGTAATGGCTGGCCTGTTGAACAAGTCTGGAAAGAAATGCATAAACTTTTGCCATTCTCACCGGATTC
AGTCGTCACTCATGGTGATTTCTCACTTGATAACCTTATTTTTGACGAGGGGAAATTAATAGGTTGTATT
GATGTTGGACGAGTCGGAATCGCAGACCGATACCAGGATCTTGCCATCCTATGGAACTGCCTCGGTGAGT
TTTCTCCTTCATTACAGAAACGGCTTTTTCAAAAATATGGTATTGATAATCCTGATATGAATAAATTGCA
GTTTCATTTGATGCTCGATGAGTTTTTCTAATCAGAATTGGTTAATTGGTTGTAACACTGGCAGAGCATT
ACGCTGACTTGACGGGACGGCGCAAGCTCATGACCAAAATCCCTTAACGTGAGTTACGCGTCGTTCCACT
GAGCGTCAGACCCCGTAGAAAAGATCAAAGGATCTTCTTGAGATCCTTTTTTTCTGCGCGTAATCTGCTG
CTTGCAAACAAAAAAACCACCGCTACCAGCGGTGGTTTGTTTGCCGGATCAAGAGCTACCAACTCTTTTT
CCGAAGGTAACTGGCTTCAGCAGAGCGCAGATACCAAATACTGTTCTTCTAGTGTAGCCGTAGTTAGGCC
ACCACTTCAAGAACTCTGTAGCACCGCCTACATACCTCGCTCTGCTAATCCTGTTACCAGTGGCTGCTGC
CAGTGGCGATAAGTCGTGTCTTACCGGGTTGGACTCAAGACGATAGTTACCGGATAAGGCGCAGCGGTCG
GGCTGAACGGGGGGTTCGTGCACACAGCCCAGCTTGGAGCGAACGACCTACACCGAACTGAGATACCTAC
AGCGTGAGCTATGAGAAAGCGCCACGCTTCCCGAAGGGAGAAAGGCGGACAGGTATCCGGTAAGCGGCAG
GGTCGGAACAGGAGAGCGCACGAGGGAGCTTCCAGGGGGAAACGCCTGGTATCTTTATAGTCCTGTCGGG
TTTCGCCACCTCTGACTTGAGCGTCGATTTTTGTGATGCTCGTCAGGGGGGCGGAGCCTATGGAAAAACG
CCAGCAACGCGGCCTTTTTACGGTTCCTGGCCTTTTGCTGGCCTTTTGCTCACATGTT
Features (pLannotate 1.2.2; 11 found; start..end, strand, type, name):
    121..213     +  CDS            lacI (fragment): lac repressor; lacI; The lac repressor binds to the lac operator to inhibit transcription in E. coli. This inhibition can be relieved by adding lactose or isopropyl-β-D-thiogalactopyranoside (IPTG).
    268..295     -  terminator     rrnB T2 terminator: transcription terminator T2 from the E. coli rrnB gene
    427..470     +  terminator     rrnB T1 terminator: Escherichia coli rrnB; transcription terminator T1 from the E. coli rrnB gene
    517..553     -  CDS            lacZα (fragment): LacZα fragment of β-galactosidase; lacZ fragment
    569..668     +  protein_bind   attL1: mutant version of attL; recombination site for the Gateway® LR reaction LR Clonase™
    674..2698    +  CDS            SLC25A13: CMC2_HUMAN - Also known as ARALAR2. Experimental evidence at protein level: Swiss-Prot protein existence level 1. Mitochondrial and calcium-binding carrier that catalyzes the calcium-dependent exchange of cytoplasmic glutamate with mitochondrial aspartate across the mitochondrial inner membrane (PubMed:11566871, PubMed:25410934). May have a function in the urea cycle (PubMed:11566871). From Homo sapiens (Human).
   2708..3454    +  CDS            APEX2: soybean ascorbate peroxidase, engineered to serve as a monomeric tag for electron microscopy and live-cell proteomics (Lam et al., 2015) more active than the original APEX due to the A134P mutation
   3503..3602    -  protein_bind   attL2: mutant version of attL; recombination site for the Gateway® LR reaction LR Clonase™
   3620..3638    -  promoter       T7 promoter: promoter for bacteriophage T7 RNA polymerase
   3772..4581    +  CDS            KanR: aminoglycoside phosphotransferase; aph(3')-Ia; confers resistance to kanamycin in bacteria or G418 (Geneticin®) in eukaryotes
   4728..5316    +  rep_origin     ori: high-copy-number ColE1/pMB1/pBR322/pUC origin of replication
