[The description below was written by a language model from this plasmid's Addgene catalogue record and pLannotate feature annotations shown in this document.]
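Description:
pSLC25A13-APEX2 is a Gateway entry clone built on the pDONR221 backbone, about 5.4 kb in size, carrying the human SLC25A13 coding sequence fused at its C terminus to the APEX2 peroxidase tag. It is propagated in E. coli as a high-copy plasmid from a ColE1/pUC-type origin and selected with kanamycin through the aminoglycoside phosphotransferase (KanR) gene. The rrnB T1 and T2 terminators upstream of the cloning region insulate the insert from read-through transcription. The short lacI and lacZα fragments detected by annotation are backbone remnants rather than functional genes.

The payload lies between attL1 and attL2, the recombination sites used in the Gateway LR reaction. SLC25A13 (also known as citrin or ARALAR2) encodes a calcium-binding carrier of the mitochondrial inner membrane that exchanges cytoplasmic glutamate for mitochondrial aspartate. It is followed after a short linker by APEX2, an engineered monomeric soybean ascorbate peroxidase used for proximity labelling proteomics and as an electron microscopy tag. The catalogue lists the promoter as "M13", but this appears to refer to the M13 sequencing primer site of the backbone. The feature table shows no mammalian promoter, and the only annotated promoter is a T7 promoter beyond attL2 on the opposite strand, pointing back toward the insert. The plasmid therefore seems best suited as a donor for transferring the SLC25A13-APEX2 fusion into a destination expression vector of choice, not for direct expression. The stated purpose is simply to encode APEX-tagged human SLC25A13, and the associated work concerns the spatial co-localisation of purinosomes with mitochondrial transporters. The record notes that the gene was derived from another deposited plasmid.
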