Addgene plasmid #228198: pSLC25A13-APEX2
Purpose: plasmid encoding human SLC25A13 with an APEX protein tag
Depositing lab: Stephen Benkovic. Depositing organization: Pennsylvania State University. Publication: Purinosomes spatially co-localize with mitochondrial transporters. Sha Z, Benkovic SJ. J Biol Chem. 2024 Aug 2;300(9):107620. doi: 10.1016/j.jbc.2024.107620. PubMed 39098527.
Backbone
  Vector backbone: pDONR221
  Vector type: Synthetic Biology
Growth in bacteria
  Bacterial resistance: Kanamycin, 50 μg/mL
  Growth temperature: 37°C
  Growth strain: DH5alpha
  Copy number: High Copy
Gene/Insert
  Gene/Insert name: SLC25A13
  Species: H. sapiens (human)
  Entrez Gene: SLC25A13 (a.k.a. ARALAR2, CITRIN, CTLN2, NICCD)
  Promoter: M13
  Tag / fusion protein: APEX2 (C terminal on insert)
  Cloning method: Gateway Cloning
  Sequencing primers: 5′ GTA AAA CGA CGG CCA GT
Resource information
  A portion of this plasmid was derived from a plasmid made by: The gene was generated using Addgene #132038.
Terms and licenses: Academic/Nonprofit Terms; Industry Terms: Not Available to Industry
How to cite: pSLC25A13-APEX2 was a gift from Stephen Benkovic (Addgene plasmid # 228198 ; http://n2t.net/addgene:228198 ; RRID:Addgene_228198)
